Addgene plasmid #204617: pJRM4 - [BAGp | gfp | tbb-2 UTR]
Purpose: gfp BioPart for BAG neurons. (1) Mark neurons or (2) cell-specific expression of transgenes (N or C-terminal fusions, or untagged). Compatible with single-copy insertion (MosTI) or arrays.
Depositing lab: Christian Froekjaer-Jensen. Depositing organization: King Abdullah University of Science and Technology (KAUST). Publication: Characterizing a standardized BioPart for PVQ-specific expression in C. elegans. AlHarbi S, Frokjaer-Jensen C. MicroPubl Biol. 2023 Jun 22;2023:10.17912/micropub.biology.000870. doi: 10.17912/micropub.biology.000870. eCollection 2023. PubMed 37426742.
Backbone
  Vector backbone: Twist Amp High
  Backbone manufacturer: Twist Biosciences
  Vector type: Worm Expression
Growth in bacteria
  Bacterial resistance: Ampicillin, 100 μg/mL
  Growth temperature: 37°C
  Growth strain: DH5alpha
  Copy number: High Copy
Gene/Insert
  Gene/Insert name: [BAGp | gfp | tbb-2 UTR]
  Species: C. elegans (nematode)
Terms and licenses: Academic/Nonprofit Terms; Industry Terms: Not Available to Industry
Depositor comments: See www.wormbuilder.org/BioParts for more information.
How to cite: pJRM4 - [BAGp | gfp | tbb-2 UTR] was a gift from Christian Froekjaer-Jensen (Addgene plasmid # 204617 ; http://n2t.net/addgene:204617 ; RRID:Addgene_204617)
