[The description below was written by a language model from this plasmid's Addgene catalogue record and pLannotate feature annotations shown in this document.]
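Description:
pJRM4 is a C. elegans expression plasmid built on the synthetic Twist Amp High backbone and designed as a standardized "BioPart" for the BAG neurons. It is maintained in E. coli as a high-copy plasmid through a ColE1/pUC-type origin and selected with ampicillin via the β-lactamase gene and its native promoter. The sequenced record is about 4.7 kb.

The payload is a three-part cassette: a BAG neuron-specific promoter (BAGp), a gfp coding sequence and the 3' UTR/terminator of the C. elegans β-tubulin gene tbb-2. The annotation software does not label the promoter, and the record does not say which gene or regulatory sequence it derives from; by position it presumably lies upstream of the gfp. The gfp itself is detected as two adjacent Aequorea victoria GFP-derived fragments separated by a short gap, which would be consistent with an intron interrupting the coding sequence, as is common in worm-optimized reporters, although the record does not state this. A tbb-2 terminator fragment follows directly.

The table also reports a fragment matching unc-119, a loxP site, an attB1-like site and a small lacZα remnant. The record does not explain their roles. The partial unc-119 sequence and loxP may relate to the stated compatibility with MosTI single-copy insertion, but this is an inference.

According to the depositor, the plasmid can be used to mark BAG neurons with GFP. It can also serve as a module for cell-specific expression of other transgenes as N- or C-terminal GFP fusions or untagged. Delivery can be by single-copy MosTI integration or as extrachromosomal arrays.
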