Features (pLannotate 1.2.2; 10 found; start..end, strand, type, name):
    446..742     +  CDS            cEGFP (fragment): cEGFP is a basic (constitutively fluorescent) green fluorescent protein published in 2008, derived from Aequorea victoria.
    784..1341    +  CDS            Q80R (fragment): Q80R is a fluorescent protein, derived from Aequorea victoria.
   1364..1533    +  terminator     tbb-2 terminator (fragment): tbb-2; transcription terminator for the C. elegans tubulin beta-2 gene
   2082..2670    -  rep_origin     ori: high-copy-number ColE1/pMB1/pBR322/pUC origin of replication
   2787..2811    -  protein_bind   attB1: mutant version of attB; recombination site for the Gateway® BP reaction BP Clonase™
   2911..3771    -  CDS            AmpR: β-lactamase; bla; confers resistance to ampicillin, carbenicillin, and related antibiotics
   3772..3876    -  promoter       AmpR promoter: bla
   3963..4006    -  CDS            lacZα (fragment): LacZα fragment of β-galactosidase; lacZ fragment
   4061..4513    +  CDS            unc-119 (fragment): UN119_CAEEL - Experimental evidence at protein level: Swiss-Prot protein existence level 1. Myristoyl-binding protein that acts as a cargo adapter: specifically binds the myristoyl moiety of a subset of N-terminally myristoylated proteins and is required for their localization. Plays a key role in ciliary membrane localization of proteins. Required for the establishment or function of the nervous system. From Caenorhabditis elegans.
   4630..4663    +  protein_bind   loxP: Cre-mediated recombination occurs in the 8-bp core sequence (GCATACAT). Cre recombinase
>Addgene plasmid #204617 | pJRM4 - [BAGp | gfp | tbb-2 UTR] | addgene full sequence | sequence record 408793 | Addgene NGS Result
GATATCAAAAATGATTACGCCAAGCTGTAAGTTTAAACATGATCTTACTAACTAACTATTCTCATTTAAA
TTTTCAGAGCTTAAAAATGGCTGAAATCACTCACAACGATGGATACGCTAATGCCTTTCTCAGAAGCCTC
TAAGTTTCCCGTGCTTTCTTGTCAAATTGATTAGGAAATGATTCGGATTTTCTGAATTTTTGAAAGATTT
TTCGGTTTTTTCAGTGATTTCAATCGGAAATTCGGAGCCGGAAATGCATTAGGAAGGGGCTAATAGCTAT
AAATTGACACGGGAAATTCAGATTTTTCATTCATTTTTCACACATTTTCTGTTACTTTTTCTCAATGATT
TTTTTGTGTTTCCATTTTTTTTCCTTTAAAAAAATTCTGTGTGGAAATATTTTCCGCAAAACTTTATTTT
TAAAAAGAGACCAAAAATGGGGCCCTCTAAGGGCGAAGAATTGTTCACGGGAGTAGTCCCAATCTTAGTC
GAGCTTGACGGAGGTGAGTTTTATTATCGATTTTCGGGATTTTCTACTTGTAATTACCTTTTGTTTTTAA
TAAGTTGCTTTTTTCCAGATGTTAATGGCCACAAGTTTTCCGTGTCTGGAGAAGGAGAAGGCGACGCTAC
CTACGGTAAGCTGACCCTGAAGTTCATTTGCACTACTGGCAAGTTACCAGTACCATGGCCGACCCTGGTG
ACAACATTTTGCTACGGGGTTCAATGCTTCTCCAGATACCCAGGTAGGTTTTCAGTTTCAATTTTTGTTG
CAACTACCTCAACTCTATGTTTTCAGATCATATGAAAAGACACGACTTTTTTAAATCCGCCATGCCAGAG
GGTTACGTTCAAGAACGTACCATTTTTTTTAAGGACGATGGTAACTACAAGACACGTGCGGAGGTTAAAT
TTGAAGGCGATACTCTCGTGAACCGTATTGAGCTCAAGGTAAATTTTTCAAGCTTCTAAATTCCAAAATA
AACCATTTTAATTTCTTAATTCCAGGGAATCGATTTCAAGGAAGATGGAAACATTTTGGGCCACAAGCTT
GAATATAATTATAATAGTCATAATGTCTACATTATGGCCGACAAACAAAAAAACGGTATTAAGGTTAACT
TCAAGATTCGCCACAATATCGAAGATGGATCTGTCCAACTTGCTGACCACTACCAACAAAATACTCCAAT
TGGAGATGGACCGGTTTTGCTTCCAGATAACCACTACCTTTCCACTCAGTCTGCCCTCTCTAAGGATCCG
AATGAAAAACGTGACCATATGGTTCTTTTGGAGTTCGTTACCGCAGCAGGAATTACTCACGGAATGGATG
AACTGTACAAGCCCGGGTGATGGTCTCTGAGCTATGCAAAATCCTTTCAAGCATTCCCTTCTTCTCTATC
ACTCTTCTTTCTTTTTGTCAAAAAATTCTCTCGCTAATTTATTTGCTTTTTTAATGTTATTATTTTATGA
CTTTTTATAGTCACTGAAAAGTTTGCATCTGAGTGAAGTGAATGCTATCAAAATGTGATTCTGATATCCA
GGAAACGGAGAATCTGTGCGGCAATGTCTTATCATTTGAAACGCGCCGTATCGATGCTGACATCATGCGG
CTCCCGTGTTAGTCGAGAAGATGGGTACGGGCCTTTATTCATCCAACACTCTACGGCTTCTTCAAGAGCT
AGTAGGGCACCCTGTAGTTGGAAAGGGATTATTTCGTATGGCGAGCCCATACCGTCTTTCTTGCGGAAGC
TTAACACGATAGGAAGTTGGATAGTTTCGAACGATGGTTCCATACGGAACGCTGTCTCAAGGATGAGTCT
GACGGAGTGTAACTCGAAGGCTAGGTGGAGGCTCAGTGATGATAAGTCTGCGATGGTGGATGCATGTGTC
ATGGTCATAGCTGTTTCCTGTGTGAAATTGTTATCCGCTCAGAGGGCACAATCCTATTCCGCGCTATCCG
ACAATCTCCAAGACATTAGGTGGAGTTCAGTTCGGCGTATGGCATATGTCGCTGGAAAGAACATGTGAGC
AAAAGGCCAGCAAAAGGCCAGGAACCGTAAAAAGGCCGCGTTGCTGGCGTTTTTCCATAGGCTCCGCCCC
CCTGACGAGCATCACAAAAATCGACGCTCAAGTCAGAGGTGGCGAAACCCGACAGGACTATAAAGATACC
AGGCGTTTCCCCCTGGAAGCTCCCTCGTGCGCTCTCCTGTTCCGACCCTGCCGCTTACCGGATACCTGTC
CGCCTTTCTCCCTTCGGGAAGCGTGGCGCTTTCTCATAGCTCACGCTGTAGGTATCTCAGTTCGGTGTAG
GTCGTTCGCTCCAAGCTGGGCTGTGTGCACGAACCCCCCGTTCAGCCCGACCGCTGCGCCTTATCCGGTA
ACTATCGTCTTGAGTCCAACCCGGTAAGACACGACTTATCGCCACTGGCAGCAGCCACTGGTAACAGGAT
TAGCAGAGCGAGGTATGTAGGCGGTGCTACAGAGTTCTTGAAGTGGTGGCCTAACTACGGCTACACTAGA
AGAACAGTATTTGGTATCTGCGCTCTGCTGAAGCCAGTTACCTTCGGAAAAAGAGTTGGTAGCTCTTGAT
CCGGCAAACAAACCACCGCTGGTAGCGGTGGTTTTTTTGTTTGCAAGCAGCAGATTACGCGCAGAAAAAA
AGGATCTCAAGAAGATCCTTTGATCTTTTCTACGGGGTCTGACGCTCTATTCAACAAAGCCGCCGTCCCG
TCAAGTCAGCGTAAATGGGTAGGGGGCTTCAAATCGTCCTCGTGATACCAATTCGGAGCCTGCTTTTTTG
TACAAACTTGTTGATAATGGCAATTCAAGGATCTTCACCTAGATCCTTTTAAATTAAAAATGAAGTTTTA
AATCAATCTAAAGTATATATGAGTAAACTTGGTCTGACAGTTACCAATGCTTAATCAGTGAGGCACCTAT
CTCAGCGATCTGTCTATTTCGTTCATCCATAGTTGCCTGACTCCCCGTCGTGTAGATAACTACGATACGG
GAGGGCTTACCATCTGGCCCCAGTGCTGCAATGATACCGCGAGAGCCACGCTCACCGGCTCCAGATTTAT
CAGCAATAAACCAGCCAGCCGGAAGGGCCGAGCGCAGAAGTGGTCCTGCAACTTTATCCGCCTCCATCCA
GTCTATTAATTGTTGCCGGGAAGCTAGAGTAAGTAGTTCGCCAGTTAATAGTTTGCGCAACGTTGTTGCC
ATTGCTACAGGCATCGTGGTGTCACGCTCGTCGTTTGGTATGGCTTCATTCAGCTCCGGTTCCCAACGAT
CAAGGCGAGTTACATGATCCCCCATGTTGTGCAAAAAAGCGGTTAGCTCCTTCGGTCCTCCGATCGTTGT
CAGAAGTAAGTTGGCCGCAGTGTTATCACTCATGGTTATGGCAGCACTGCATAATTCTCTTACTGTCATG
CCATCCGTAAGATGCTTTTCTGTGACTGGTGAGTACTCAACCAAGTCATTCTGAGAATAGTGTATGCGGC
GACCGAGTTGCTCTTGCCCGGCGTCAATACGGGATAATACCGCGCCACATAGCAGAACTTTAAAAGTGCT
CATCATTGGAAAACGTTCTTCGGGGCGAAAACTCTCAAGGATCTTACCGCTGTTGAGATCCAGTTCGATG
TAACCCACTCGTGCACCCAACTGATCTTCAGCATCTTTTACTTTCACCAGCGTTTCTGGGTGAGCAAAAA
CAGGAAGGCAAAATGCCGCAAAAAAGGGAATAAGGGCGACACGGAAATGTTGAATACTCATACTCTTCCT
TTTTCAATATTATTGAAGCATTTATCAGGGTTATTGTCTCATGAGCGGATACATATTTGAATGTATTTAG
AAAAATAAACAAATAGGGGTTCCGCGCACATTTCCCCGAAAAGTGCCAGATACCTGAAACAAAACCCATC
GTACGGCCAAGGAAGTCTCCAATAACTGTGATCCACCACAAGCGCCAGGGTTTTCCCAGTCACGACGTTG
TAAAACGACGGCCAGTCATGCATAATCCGCACGCATCTGGAATAAGGAAGTGCCATTCCGCCTGACCTAA
GTGCTTTTCGAGATCGCCAAACCGGAGAACGATCAGGAGAATGATGAGTCGCCACAGGAGTCGGCAAGAT
ACGTGCGTTATAGATTTGCTCCAAACTTTTTGAAACTCAAAACGGTCGGAGCAACTGTGGAATTCAAAGT
AGGAGACATCCCAATCCATCATTTCCGAATGATCGAACGTCACTTCTTCAAAGATCGCCTTCTGAAGTGT
TTTGACTTTGAATTCGGATTCTGTATTCCGAATTCACGAAACAACTGTGAACATATCTATGAGTTCCCTC
AACTCTCTCAACAACTCAGTGAGTCATTATTCTAAAAAGTACAATTCAAAAGACTAATCTCTTTTTCAGT
GGACGACATGATCAACAATCCAAACGAGACTCGTTCTGACAGCTTCTATTTCGTCGATAACAAACTCGTC
ATGCACAACAAAGCCGACTACTCATATGATGCATAAATCTTCATTGTTGAGTTTATCTTGTTGATTTTTG
AATAAATTATCAACTCTTTACTTTTTAATGGGTTATGAAATAAATAAACATTGAAAACTGATAAACAACG
TTCATCTCTATAACTTCGTATAGCATACATTATACGAAGTTAT
